Addgene plasmid #194308: pGTag Hygro EGFP cLAP +0
Purpose: CRISPR/Cas9-mediated generic protein tagging
Depositing lab: Frank Schnütgen. Depositing organization: Goethe-Universitaet Frankfurt am Main. Publication: Selection-free endogenous tagging of cell lines by bicistronic co-expression of the surface antigen NGFR. Seibert M, Kurrle N, Stolp V, Nurnberger H, Tzschentke S, Borner L, Wempe F, Serve H, Schnutgen F. MethodsX. 2022 Nov 18;9:101929. doi: 10.1016/j.mex.2022.101929. eCollection 2022. PubMed 36444289.
Backbone
  Vector backbone: pBluescript KS-
  Total vector size (bp): 5404
  Vector type: Bacterial Cloning Vector
  Selectable markers: Hygromycin
Growth in bacteria
  Bacterial resistance: Ampicillin, 100 μg/mL
  Growth temperature: 37°C
  Growth strain: NEB Stable
  Copy number: High Copy
Gene/Insert
  Gene/Insert name: cLap(EGFP)-P2A-Hygro
  Insert size (bp): 2067
  Cloning method: Restriction Enzyme; 5′ cloning site SalI (not destroyed); 3′ cloning site XhoI (not destroyed)
  Sequencing primers: 5′ M13 forward; 3′ M13 reverse
Terms and licenses: Academic/Nonprofit Terms; Industry Terms: Not Available to Industry
How to cite: pGTag Hygro EGFP cLAP +0 was a gift from Frank Schnütgen (Addgene plasmid # 194308 ; http://n2t.net/addgene:194308 ; RRID:Addgene_194308)
