[The description below was written by a language model from this plasmid's Addgene catalogue record and pLannotate feature annotations shown in this document.]
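Description:
pGTag Hygro EGFP cLAP +0 is a 5.4 kb donor plasmid built on the pBluescript KS- cloning backbone and intended for CRISPR/Cas9-mediated generic tagging of endogenous proteins in cultured cells. It is propagated in E. coli as a high-copy plasmid through its ColE1/pUC-type origin with ampicillin selection from the bla gene. It retains the usual pBluescript elements: an f1 origin for single-stranded DNA production, T7 and T3 promoters, and lac promoter/operator and lacZα remnants flanking the cloning region.

The payload, cloned between SalI and XhoI sites, is a roughly 2.1 kb promoterless cassette named cLap(EGFP)-P2A-Hygro. The feature table shows a short RNase-derived fragment, consistent with the S-peptide affinity element of a localisation-and-affinity-purification (LAP) tag, followed by EGFP, a P2A ribosomal skipping peptide and the hygromycin phosphotransferase gene (hph). No eukaryotic promoter is annotated upstream of this cassette, which suggests that expression depends on in-frame integration at the C-terminal end of a target gene. In that case the tagged protein and the hygromycin resistance enzyme would be translated from one transcript and separated at the 2A site, so drug resistance would report correct tagging. The "+0" in the name presumably denotes the reading-frame variant of the cassette, though the record does not explain it.

Upstream of the tag, the plasmid also carries a human U6 promoter driving an S. pyogenes gRNA scaffold. The record does not state the guide's target; in generic tagging designs such a guide typically cuts the donor itself to release it for integration. No Cas9 gene is annotated on this plasmid.
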