Features (pLannotate 1.2.2; 19 found; start..end, strand, type, name):
     34..52      +  promoter       T7 promoter: promoter for bacteriophage T7 RNA polymerase
     98..332     +  promoter       U6 promoter: RNA polymerase III promoter for human U6 snRNA
    361..436     +  misc_RNA       gRNA scaffold: guide RNA scaffold for the Streptococcus pyogenes CRISPR/Cas9 system
    472..491     +  misc_feature   MCS (fragment): pBluescript multiple cloning site
    624..698     +  CDS            RNASE1 (fragment): RNAS1_BOSTR - Also known as RNS1. Experimental evidence at protein level: Swiss-Prot protein existence level 1. Endonuclease that catalyzes the cleavage of RNA on the 3' side of pyrimidine nucleotides. Acts on single-stranded and double- stranded RNA (By similarity). From Boselaphus tragocamelus (Nilgai).
    756..1472    +  CDS            EGFP: EGFP is a basic (constitutively fluorescent) green fluorescent protein published in 1996, derived from Aequorea victoria. It is reported to be a rapidly-maturing weak dimer with moderate acid sensitivity.
   1479..1531    +  CDS            P2A (fragment): 2A peptide from porcine teschovirus-1 polyprotein Eukaryotic ribosomes fail to insert a peptide bond between the Gly and Pro residues, yielding separate polypeptides.
   1536..2558    +  CDS            hph: KHYB_ECOLX - Experimental evidence at protein level: Swiss-Prot protein existence level 1. The aminoglycoside phosphotransferases achieve inactivation of their antibiotic substrates by phosphorylation. Only phosphorylates hygromycin and closely related compounds such as demethyl analogs and destomycin. From Escherichia coli.
   2591..2611    +  misc_feature   MCS (fragment): pBluescript multiple cloning site
   2624..2642    -  promoter       T3 promoter: promoter for bacteriophage T3 RNA polymerase
   2687..2703    -  protein_bind   lac operator: The lac repressor binds to the lac operator to inhibit transcription in E. coli. This inhibition can be relieved by adding lactose or isopropyl-β-D-thiogalactopyranoside (IPTG). lac repressor encoded by lacI
   2711..2741    -  promoter       lac promoter: promoter for the E. coli lac operon
   2756..2777    -  protein_bind   CAP binding site: CAP binding activates transcription in the presence of cAMP. E. coli catabolite activator protein
   2790..2882    -  CDS            lacI (fragment): lac repressor; lacI; The lac repressor binds to the lac operator to inhibit transcription in E. coli. This inhibition can be relieved by adding lactose or isopropyl-β-D-thiogalactopyranoside (IPTG).
   3065..3653    -  rep_origin     ori: high-copy-number ColE1/pMB1/pBR322/pUC origin of replication
   3824..4684    -  CDS            AmpR: β-lactamase; bla; confers resistance to ampicillin, carbenicillin, and related antibiotics
   4685..4789    -  promoter       AmpR promoter: bla
   4816..5244    +  rep_origin     f1 ori (sequence partly withheld): f1 bacteriophage origin of replication; arrow indicates direction of (+) strand synthesis
   5275..26      -  CDS            lacZα (fragment) (across the origin): LacZα fragment of β-galactosidase; lacZ fragment
>Addgene plasmid #194308 | pGTag Hygro EGFP cLAP +0 | addgene full sequence | sequence record 384051 | Addgene NGS Result
CGACGTTGTAAAACGACGGCCAGTGAGCGCGCGTAATACGACTCACTATAGGGCGAATTGGAGCTACCCG
CATTACCCTGTTATCCCTAAGATCCGACTATTTCCCATGATTCCTTCATATTTGCATATACGATACAAGG
CTGTTAGAGAGATAATTAGAATTAATTTGACTGTAAACACAAAGATATTAGTACAAAATACGTGACGTAG
AAAGTAATAATTTCTTGGGTAGTTTGCAGTTTTAAAATTATGTTTTAAAATGGACTATCATATGCTTACC
GTAACTTGAAAGTATTTCGATTTCTTGGCTTTATATATCTTGTGGAAAGGACGAAACACCGGTATGTCGG
GAACCTCTCCGTTTTAGAGCTAGAAATAGCAAGTTAAAATAAGGCTAGTCCGTTATCAACTTGAAAAAGT
GGCACCGAGTCGGTGCTTTTTTGAATTCAGATCTTACATTTCAGGACATCTAGCTTATCGATACCGTCGA
CTACGGGTATGTCGGGAACCTCTCCAGGCTACTGACCGACGACCTGCCCAGGGCCTCGGACTATAAGGAC
GACGACGACAAGGGCGGAGGCGGAGGGGAGAACCTGTACTTTCAGGGAAGCGGAGGAGGAGGCAAAGAAA
CAGCTGCTGCTAAATTCGAGCGGCAGCACATGGACAGCTCTGGCCCCTCTGGCAGCGCCGCCAAGTTCAG
CAGCCTGGAAGTGCTGTTCCAGGGCCCCCTGAGCAGCAGCGGCCCCAGCGGCAGCATGGTGTCCAAGGGC
GAGGAACTGTTCACCGGCGTGGTGCCCATCCTGGTGGAGCTGGACGGCGACGTGAACGGCCACAAGTTCA
GCGTGTCCGGCGAGGGCGAAGGCGACGCCACCTACGGCAAGCTGACCCTGAAGTTCATCTGCACCACCGG
CAAGCTGCCCGTGCCCTGGCCCACCCTGGTGACCACCCTGACCTACGGCGTGCAGTGCTTCAGCAGATAC
CCCGACCACATGAAGCAGCACGATTTCTTCAAGAGCGCCATGCCCGAGGGCTACGTCCAGGAGCGCACCA
TCTTTTTCAAGGACGACGGCAACTACAAGACCAGGGCCGAGGTGAAGTTCGAGGGCGACACACTGGTGAA
CAGGATCGAGCTGAAGGGCATCGACTTCAAAGAGGACGGCAACATCCTGGGCCACAAGCTGGAATACAAC
TACAACAGCCACAACGTGTACATTATGGCCGACAAGCAGAAGAACGGCATCAAGGTCAACTTCAAGATCC
GGCACAACATCGAGGACGGCAGCGTGCAGCTGGCCGACCACTACCAGCAGAACACCCCCATCGGCGACGG
CCCCGTGCTGCTGCCCGACAACCACTACCTGAGCACCCAGAGCGCTCTCAGCAAGGACCCCAACGAGAAG
CGGGACCACATGGTGCTGAAAGAATTTGTGACAGCCGCCGGAATCACCCTGGGCATGGACGAGCTGTACA
AGCGCGGAGCCACGAACTTCTCTCTGTTAAAGCAAGCAGGAGATGTTGAAGAAAACCCCGGGCCCATGAA
AAAGCCTGAACTCACCGCGACGTCTGTCGAGAAGTTTCTGATCGAAAAGTTCGACAGCGTCTCCGACCTG
ATGCAGCTCTCGGAGGGCGAAGAATCTCGTGCTTTCAGCTTCGATGTAGGAGGGCGTGGATATGTCCTGC
GGGTAAATAGCTGCGCCGATGGTTTCTACAAAGATCGTTATGTTTATCGGCACTTTGCATCGGCCGCGCT
CCCGATTCCGGAAGTGCTTGACATTGGGGAATTCAGCGAGAGCCTGACCTATTGCATCTCCCGCCGTGCA
CAGGGTGTCACGTTGCAAGACCTGCCTGAAACCGAACTGCCCGCTGTTCTGCAGCCGGTCGCGGAGGCCA
TGGATGCGATCGCTGCGGCCGATCTTAGCCAGACGAGCGGGTTCGGCCCATTCGGACCGCAAGGAATCGG
TCAATACACTACATGGCGTGATTTCATATGCGCGATTGCTGATCCCCATGTGTATCACTGGCAAACTGTG
ATGGACGACACCGTCAGTGCGTCCGTCGCGCAGGCTCTCGATGAGCTGATGCTTTGGGCCGAGGACTGCC
CCGAAGTCCGGCACCTCGTGCACGCGGATTTCGGCTCCAACAATGTCCTGACGGACAATGGCCGCATAAC
AGCGGTCATTGACTGGAGCGAGGCGATGTTCGGGGATTCCCAATACGAGGTCGCCAACATCTTCTTCTGG
AGGCCGTGGTTGGCTTGTATGGAGCAGCAGACGCGCTACTTCGAGCGGAGGCATCCGGAGCTTGCAGGAT
CGCCGCGGCTCCGGGCGTATATGCTCCGCATTGGTCTTGACCAACTCTATCAGAGCTTGGTTGACGGCAA
TTTCGATGATGCAGCTTGGGCGCAGGGTCGATGCGACGCAATCGTCCGATCCGGAGCCGGGACTGTCGGG
CGTACACAAATCGCCCGCAGAAGCGCGGCCGTCTGGACCGATGGCTGTGTAGAAGTACTCGCCGATAGTG
GAAACCGACGCCCCAGCACTCGTCCGAGGGCAAAGGAATGACGGTATGTCGGGAACCTCTCCAGGGATGT
CTCGAGGGGGGGCCCGGTACCCAGCTTTTGTTCCCTTTAGTGAGGGTTAATTGCGCGCTTGGCGTAATCA
TGGTCATAGCTGTTTCCTGTGTGAAATTGTTATCCGCTCACAATTCCACACAACATACGAGCCGGAAGCA
TAAAGTGTAAAGCCTGGGGTGCCTAATGAGTGAGCTAACTCACATTAATTGCGTTGCGCTCACTGCCCGC
TTTCCAGTCGGGAAACCTGTCGTGCCAGCTGCATTAATGAATCGGCCAACGCGCGGGGAGAGGCGGTTTG
CGTATTGGGCGCTCTTCCGCTTCCTCGCTCACTGACTCGCTGCGCTCGGTCGTTCGGCTGCGGCGAGCGG
TATCAGCTCACTCAAAGGCGGTAATACGGTTATCCACAGAATCAGGGGATAACGCAGGAAAGAACATGTG
AGCAAAAGGCCAGCAAAAGGCCAGGAACCGTAAAAAGGCCGCGTTGCTGGCGTTTTTCCATAGGCTCCGC
CCCCCTGACGAGCATCACAAAAATCGACGCTCAAGTCAGAGGTGGCGAAACCCGACAGGACTATAAAGAT
ACCAGGCGTTTCCCCCTGGAAGCTCCCTCGTGCGCTCTCCTGTTCCGACCCTGCCGCTTACCGGATACCT
GTCCGCCTTTCTCCCTTCGGGAAGCGTGGCGCTTTCTCATAGCTCACGCTGTAGGTATCTCAGTTCGGTG
TAGGTCGTTCGCTCCAAGCTGGGCTGTGTGCACGAACCCCCCGTTCAGCCCGACCGCTGCGCCTTATCCG
GTAACTATCGTCTTGAGTCCAACCCGGTAAGACACGACTTATCGCCACTGGCAGCAGCCACTGGTAACAG
GATTAGCAGAGCGAGGTATGTAGGCGGTGCTACAGAGTTCTTGAAGTGGTGGCCTAACTACGGCTACACT
AGAAGAACAGTATTTGGTATCTGCGCTCTGCTGAAGCCAGTTACCTTCGGAAAAAGAGTTGGTAGCTCTT
GATCCGGCAAACAAACCACCGCTGGTAGCGGTGGTTTTTTTGTTTGCAAGCAGCAGATTACGCGCAGAAA
AAAAGGATCTCAAGAAGATCCTTTGATCTTTTCTACGGGGTCTGACGCTCAGTGGAACGAAAACTCACGT
TAAGGGATTTTGGTCATGAGATTATCAAAAAGGATCTTCACCTAGATCCTTTTAAATTAAAAATGAAGTT
TTAAATCAATCTAAAGTATATATGAGTAAACTTGGTCTGACAGTTACCAATGCTTAATCAGTGAGGCACC
TATCTCAGCGATCTGTCTATTTCGTTCATCCATAGTTGCCTGACTCCCCGTCGTGTAGATAACTACGATA
CGGGAGGGCTTACCATCTGGCCCCAGTGCTGCAATGATACCGCGAGACCCACGCTCACCGGCTCCAGATT
TATCAGCAATAAACCAGCCAGCCGGAAGGGCCGAGCGCAGAAGTGGTCCTGCAACTTTATCCGCCTCCAT
CCAGTCTATTAATTGTTGCCGGGAAGCTAGAGTAAGTAGTTCGCCAGTTAATAGTTTGCGCAACGTTGTT
GCCATTGCTACAGGCATCGTGGTGTCACGCTCGTCGTTTGGTATGGCTTCATTCAGCTCCGGTTCCCAAC
GATCAAGGCGAGTTACATGATCCCCCATGTTGTGCAAAAAAGCGGTTAGCTCCTTCGGTCCTCCGATCGT
TGTCAGAAGTAAGTTGGCCGCAGTGTTATCACTCATGGTTATGGCAGCACTGCATAATTCTCTTACTGTC
ATGCCATCCGTAAGATGCTTTTCTGTGACTGGTGAGTACTCAACCAAGTCATTCTGAGAATAGTGTATGC
GGCGACCGAGTTGCTCTTGCCCGGCGTCAATACGGGATAATACCGCGCCACATAGCAGAACTTTAAAAGT
GCTCATCATTGGAAAACGTTCTTCGGGGCGAAAACTCTCAAGGATCTTACCGCTGTTGAGATCCAGTTCG
ATGTAACCCACTCGTGCACCCAACTGATCTTCAGCATCTTTTACTTTCACCAGCGTTTCTGGGTGAGCAA
AAACAGGAAGGCAAAATGCCGCAAAAAAGGGAATAAGGGCGACACGGAAATGTTGAATACTCATACTCTT
CCTTTTTCAATATTATTGAAGCATTTATCAGGGTTATTGTCTCATGAGCGGATACATATTTGAATGTATT
TAGAAAAATAAACAAATAGGGGTTCCGCGCACATTTCCCCGAAAAGTGCCACCTG
[124 nt withheld, positions 4816-4939]
C
[91 nt withheld, positions 4941-5031]
A
[49 nt withheld, positions 5033-5081]
CCTTTGACGTTGGAGTCCACGTTCTTT
[37 nt withheld, positions 5109-5145]
ACCCTATCTCGGTCTATTCTTTTGATTTATAAGGGATTTTGCCGATTTCGGCCTATTGGTTAAAAAATGA
GCTGATTTAACAAAAATTTAACGCGAATTTTAACAAAATATTAACGCTTACAATTTCCATTCGCCATTCA
GGCTGCGCAACTGTTGGGAAGGGCGATCGGTGCGGGCCTCTTCGCTATTACGCCAGCTGGCGAAAGGGGG
ATGTGCTGCAAGGCGATTAAGTTGGGTAACGCCAGGGTTTTCCCAGTCA
